>Addgene plasmid #82664 | p249_LTJ_1kbFoxp3wtTemplate | addgene full sequence | sequence record 204128 | Addgene NGS Result
TCGCGCGTTTCGGTGATGACGGTGAAAACCTCTGACACATGCAGCTCCCGGAGACGGTCACAGCTTGTCT
GTAAGCGGATGCCGGGAGCAGACAAGCCCGTCAGGGCGCGTCAGCGGGTGTTGGCGGGTGTCGGGGCTGG
CTTAACTATGCGGCATCAGAGCAGATTGTACTGAGAGTGCACCATATGCGGTGTGAAATACCGCACAGAT
GCGTAAGGAGAAAATACCGCATCAGGCGCCATTCGCCATTCAGGCTGCGCAACTGTTGGGAAGGGCGATC
GGTGCGGGCCTCTTCGCTATTACGCCAGCTGGCGAAAGGGGGATGTGCTGCAAGGCGATTAAGTTGGGTA
ACGCCAGGGTTTTCCCAGTCACGACGTTGTAAAACGACGGCCAGTGAATTCGAGCTCGGTACCTCGCGAA
TGCATCTAGATATCCAATGTCGACGAATTCACACCAAATATCTATGGTCCCTGGTAAACTCACAACCCAG
GCCTGACAGGTGGGAGAGGGTTGGTTAGCTTGGTTGAGTGCACCTGACTTCCTGGAGGTGGGGACGGAAG
AGAGGGCTCTTTGGACTCACTTGGCCAGGCTCCTCCCTCATGGTGACTGAATGAAGTAGCAGATGCCAAA
TAGGTCAGGCCTGGCTCCAATCCCCCAAAACACGGGGCCCAAGGCTATGCATTTATAACAGTTGAGGGCT
TCTAAGCCTAATAAACTCAGGTGCAGTTTCCTCCCAGCTCTTAGTGGGGGTGAGGGGGGTGGGGGAGCTC
CTTTGTACCCCCTGGCACTGGGGTGTGGACTCCACTGACCTGGGAAGGAACTATTGCCATGGCTTCCCCA
GAGGTGCCTCCGCACTGCAAACAGGCCGCCGTCTGGAGCCTCCCGAGGAGCAGACCAGGCCGGGAGCACA
CTGCCCTGAGTACTGGTGGCTACGATGCAGCAAGAGCTCTTGTCCATTGACGCCTGAGGGGTTGGGAGGG
GTGTGGTAATCGAGACACTTAAGCTTGTCATTTCATTGTAGCCTTTCAAACATTAGTTTGTATTTTCTTA
TTAGTTAAACTTGTTTTTAGACAATTTTGTACATGTATGTAATACATACAGACCACTTTCACCCTATCTC
CTCCCTCATCGCTTATCTTCCTTCTTCTCATTCCTTTCCCCCTTCATCCATGTCTATTTATTTTGGTCTT
AAAATTATTATTGCCATTATTATTATTATTGACAGGGTCTTACTATGTAGCCCTGACTGGCCTGCAGCTC
TCAGAGATGCACTTCCTCTGCCTCCTGAGTGTTTGCCTATTCATTTTCGTTTTGTCTGAGACAGTCTCAC
TATATATCTCTAGTTGGCCTTGCACCTTCTAGCCTAGTTCTACCTCTGGAGTGCTAGGATTATAAGTGTG
TGCCACCACATCTGGCTTCCACTTTTTATTTTATGTATATATATATATACCCGGGATTGGATTGGATCGG
ATCCCGGGCCCGTCGACTGCAGAGGCCTGCATGCAAGCTTGGCGTAATCATGGTCATAGCTGTTTCCTGT
GTGAAATTGTTATCCGCTCACAATTCCACACAACATACGAGCCGGAAGCATAAAGTGTAAAGCCTGGGGT
GCCTAATGAGTGAGCTAACTCACATTAATTGCGTTGCGCTCACTGCCCGCTTTCCAGTCGGGAAACCTGT
CGTGCCAGCTGCATTAATGAATCGGCCAACGCGCGGGGAGAGGCGGTTTGCGTATTGGGCGCTCTTCCGC
TTCCTCGCTCACTGACTCGCTGCGCTCGGTCGTTCGGCTGCGGCGAGCGGTATCAGCTCACTCAAAGGCG
GTAATACGGTTATCCACAGAATCAGGGGATAACGCAGGAAAGAACATGTGAGCAAAAGGCCAGCAAAAGG
CCAGGAACCGTAAAAAGGCCGCGTTGCTGGCGTTTTTCCATAGGCTCCGCCCCCCTGACGAGCATCACAA
AAATCGACGCTCAAGTCAGAGGTGGCGAAACCCGACAGGACTATAAAGATACCAGGCGTTTCCCCCTGGA
AGCTCCCTCGTGCGCTCTCCTGTTCCGACCCTGCCGCTTACCGGATACCTGTCCGCCTTTCTCCCTTCGG
GAAGCGTGGCGCTTTCTCATAGCTCACGCTGTAGGTATCTCAGTTCGGTGTAGGTCGTTCGCTCCAAGCT
GGGCTGTGTGCACGAACCCCCCGTTCAGCCCGACCGCTGCGCCTTATCCGGTAACTATCGTCTTGAGTCC
AACCCGGTAAGACACGACTTATCGCCACTGGCAGCAGCCACTGGTAACAGGATTAGCAGAGCGAGGTATG
TAGGCGGTGCTACAGAGTTCTTGAAGTGGTGGCCTAACTACGGCTACACTAGAAGAACAGTATTTGGTAT
CTGCGCTCTGCTGAAGCCAGTTACCTTCGGAAAAAGAGTTGGTAGCTCTTGATCCGGCAAACAAACCACC
GCTGGTAGCGGTGGTTTTTTTGTTTGCAAGCAGCAGATTACGCGCAGAAAAAAAGGATCTCAAGAAGATC
CTTTGATCTTTTCTACGGGGTCTGACGCTCAGTGGAACGAAAACTCACGTTAAGGGATTTTGGTCATGAG
ATTATCAAAAAGGATCTTCACCTAGATCCTTTTAAATTAAAAATGAAGTTTTAAATCAATCTAAAGTATA
TATGAGTAAACTTGGTCTGACAGTTACCAATGCTTAATCAGTGAGGCACCTATCTCAGCGATCTGTCTAT
TTCGTTCATCCATAGTTGCCTGACTCCCCGTCGTGTAGATAACTACGATACGGGAGGGCTTACCATCTGG
CCCCAGTGCTGCAATGATACCGCGAGACCCACGCTCACCGGCTCCAGATTTATCAGCAATAAACCAGCCA
GCCGGAAGGGCCGAGCGCAGAAGTGGTCCTGCAACTTTATCCGCCTCCATCCAGTCTATTAATTGTTGCC
GGGAAGCTAGAGTAAGTAGTTCGCCAGTTAATAGTTTGCGCAACGTTGTTGCCATTGCTACAGGCATCGT
GGTGTCACGCTCGTCGTTTGGTATGGCTTCATTCAGCTCCGGTTCCCAACGATCAAGGCGAGTTACATGA
TCCCCCATGTTGTGCAAAAAAGCGGTTAGCTCCTTCGGTCCTCCGATCGTTGTCAGAAGTAAGTTGGCCG
CAGTGTTATCACTCATGGTTATGGCAGCACTGCATAATTCTCTTACTGTCATGCCATCCGTAAGATGCTT
TTCTGTGACTGGTGAGTACTCAACCAAGTCATTCTGAGAATAGTGTATGCGGCGACCGAGTTGCTCTTGC
CCGGCGTCAATACGGGATAATACCGCGCCACATAGCAGAACTTTAAAAGTGCTCATCATTGGAAAACGTT
CTTCGGGGCGAAAACTCTCAAGGATCTTACCGCTGTTGAGATCCAGTTCGATGTAACCCACTCGTGCACC
CAACTGATCTTCAGCATCTTTTACTTTCACCAGCGTTTCTGGGTGAGCAAAAACAGGAAGGCAAAATGCC
GCAAAAAAGGGAATAAGGGCGACACGGAAATGTTGAATACTCATACTCTTCCTTTTTCAATATTATTGAA
GCATTTATCAGGGTTATTGTCTCATGAGCGGATACATATTTGAATGTATTTAGAAAAATAAACAAATAGG
GGTTCCGCGCACATTTCCCCGAAAAGTGCCACCTGACGTCTAAGAAACCATTATTATCATGACATTAACC
TATAAAAATAGGCGTATCACGAGGCCCTTTCGTC
Features (pLannotate 1.2.2; 11 found; start..end, strand, type, name):
    137..236     +  misc_feature   bom (fragment): basis of mobility region from pBR322
    242..399     -  CDS            lacZα (fragment): LacZα fragment of β-galactosidase; lacZ fragment
    811..963     -  CDS            Foxp3 (fragment): FOXP3_MOUSE - Experimental evidence at protein level: Swiss-Prot protein existence level 1. Transcriptional regulator which is crucial for the development and inhibitory function of regulatory T-cells (Treg). Plays an essential role in maintaining homeostasis of the immune system by allowing the acquisition of full suppressive function and stability of the Treg lineage, and by directly modulating the expansion and function of conventional T-cells. Can act either as a transcriptional repressor or a transcriptional activator depending on its interactions with other transcription factors, histone
   1547..1563    -  protein_bind   lac operator: The lac repressor binds to the lac operator to inhibit transcription in E. coli. This inhibition can be relieved by adding lactose or isopropyl-β-D-thiogalactopyranoside (IPTG). lac repressor encoded by lacI
   1571..1601    -  promoter       lac promoter: promoter for the E. coli lac operon
   1616..1637    -  protein_bind   CAP binding site: CAP binding activates transcription in the presence of cAMP. E. coli catabolite activator protein
   1650..1742    -  CDS            lacI (fragment): lac repressor; lacI; The lac repressor binds to the lac operator to inhibit transcription in E. coli. This inhibition can be relieved by adding lactose or isopropyl-β-D-thiogalactopyranoside (IPTG).
   1925..2513    -  rep_origin     ori: high-copy-number ColE1/pMB1/pBR322/pUC origin of replication
   2684..3544    -  CDS            AmpR: β-lactamase; bla; confers resistance to ampicillin, carbenicillin, and related antibiotics
   3545..3649    -  promoter       AmpR promoter: bla
   3744..35      +  CDS            rop (fragment) (across the origin): Rop protein, which maintains plasmids at low copy number; rop
