[The description below was written by a language model from this plasmid's Addgene catalogue record and pLannotate feature annotations shown in this document.]
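Description:
p249_LTJ_1kbFoxp3wtTemplate is a simple bacterial cloning plasmid that serves as a homology-directed repair (HDR) donor for CRISPR-based editing of the mouse Foxp3 locus. It is built on the pUC57 backbone and is propagated in E. coli as a high-copy plasmid through the ColE1/pUC-type origin, with selection by ampicillin through the β-lactamase gene (AmpR) and its own promoter. The sequenced record is about 3.7 kb, consistent with a roughly 1 kb insert in the 2.7 kb backbone. The remaining annotated elements are ordinary pUC-family remnants: the lac promoter, lac operator and CAP binding site, a lacZα fragment interrupted by the insert, and short fragments of lacI, bom and rop. None of these has a function in the editing application.

The payload is about 1 kb of genomic DNA from wild-type murine Foxp3, which encodes the transcriptional regulator essential for regulatory T cell development and suppressive function. Only a short stretch of the insert is annotated as Foxp3 coding sequence, as expected for a genomic fragment in which non-coding sequence would go unannotated. There is no eukaryotic promoter, reporter or selection marker, so the insert acts purely as a repair template flanking the target site. The depositor notes that a PAM mutation was introduced into the template. Such a change typically prevents Cas9 from cutting the donor or re-cutting the repaired allele, though the record does not say so. The template is meant to be used with companion sgRNA plasmids targeting the Foxp3 K276X or scurfy (sf/J) alleles, which implies restoring wild-type sequence at mutant loci, and it comes from work on plasmid-based gene editing in primary T cells.
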