Addgene plasmid #82664: p249_LTJ_1kbFoxp3wtTemplate
Purpose: 1kb HDR template for murine wildtype Foxp3
Depositing lab: Lukas Jeker. Depositing organization: University Hospital of Basel. Publication: Highly Efficient and Versatile Plasmid-Based Gene Editing in Primary T Cells. Kornete M, Marone R, Jeker LT. J Immunol. 2018 Feb 14. pii: jimmunol.1701121. doi: 10.4049/jimmunol.1701121. PubMed 29445007.
Backbone
  Vector backbone: pUC57
  Backbone manufacturer: Genscript
  Backbone size w/o insert (bp): 2710
  Vector type: HDR template for gene editing
Growth in bacteria
  Bacterial resistance: Ampicillin, 100 μg/mL
  Growth temperature: 37°C
  Growth strain: DH5alpha
  Copy number: High Copy
Gene/Insert
  Gene/Insert name: 1kb genomic DNA sequence from murine wildtype Foxp3
  Species: M. musculus (mouse)
  Cloning method: Unknown
  Sequencing primers: 5′ M13pUC-fwd; 3′ M13pUC-rev
Terms and licenses: Academic/Nonprofit Terms; Industry Terms: Not Available to Industry
Depositor comments: This HDR template can be used in conjunction with sgRNA Foxp3K276X (Addgene ID 82675) or sgRNA Foxp3sf/J (Addgene ID 82676). In the template we introduced a PAM mutation. These plasmids were previously associated with the following preprint: Highly efficient and versatile plasmid-based gene editing in primary T cells bioRxiv. 13 January 2018. doi:10.1101/247544
How to cite: p249_LTJ_1kbFoxp3wtTemplate was a gift from Lukas Jeker (Addgene plasmid # 82664 ; http://n2t.net/addgene:82664 ; RRID:Addgene_82664)
